>Addgene plasmid #120782 | GGE070 | addgene full sequence | sequence record 263168 | Addgene NGS Result
AGCGCCCAATACGCAAACCGCCTCTCCCCGCGCGTTGGCCGATTCATTAATGCAGCTGGCACGACAGGTT
TCCCGACTGGAAAGCGGGCAGTGAGCGCAACGCAATTAATGTGAGTTAGCTCACTCATTAGGCACCCCAG
GCTTTACACTTTATGCTTCCGGCTCGTATGTTGTGTGGAATTGTGAGCGGATAACAATTTCACACAGGAA
ACAGCTATGACCATGATTACGCCAAGCTATTTAGGTGACACTATAGAATACTCAAGCTATGCATCAAGCT
TGGTACCGAGCTCGGATCCACTAGTAACGGCCGCCAGTGTGCTGGAATTCGCCCTTGGTCTCTATCCTTA
CTTGTACAGCTCGTCCATGCCGAGAGTGATCCCGGCGGCGGTCACGAACTCCAGCAGGACCATGTGATCG
CGCTTCTCGTTGGGGTCTTTGCTCAGGGCGGACTGGTAGCTCAGGTAGTGGTTGTCGGGCAGCAGCACGG
GGCCGTCGCCGATGGGGGTGTTCTGCTGGTAGTGGTCGGCGAGCTGCACGCTGCCGTCCTCGATGTTGTG
GCGGATCTTGAAGTTCACCTTGATGCCGTTCTTCTGCTTGTCGGCCATGATATAGACGTTGTGGCTGTTG
TAGTTGTACTCCAGCTTGTGCCCCAGGATGTTGCCGTCCTCCTTGAAGTCGATGCCCTTCAGCTCGATGC
GGTTCACCAGGGTGTCGCCCTCGAACTTCACCTCGGCGCGGGTCTTGTAGTTGCCGTCGTCCTTGAAGAA
GATGGTGCGCTCCTGGACGTAGCCTTCGGGCATGGCGGACTTGAAGAAGTCGTGCTGCTTCATGTGGTCG
GGGTAGCGGGCGAAGCACTGCAGGCCGTAGCCGAAGGTGGTCACGAGGGTGGGCCAGGGCACGGGCAGCT
TGCCGGTGGTGCAGATGAACTTCAGGGTCAGCTTGCCGTAGGTGGCATCGCCCTCGCCCTCGCCGGACAC
GCTGAACTTGTGGCCGTTTACGTCGCCGTCCAGCTCGACCAGGATGGGCACCACCCCGGTGAACAGCTCC
TCGCCCTTGCTCACCATTGTAGAGACCAAGGGCGAATTCTGCAGATATCCATCACACTGGCGGCCGCTCG
AGCATGCATCTAGAGGGCCCAATTCGCCCTATAGTGAGTCGTATTACAATTCACTGGCCGTCGTTTTACA
ACGTCGTGACTGGGAAAACCCTGGCGTTACCCAACTTAATCGCCTTGCAGCACATCCCCCTTTCGCCAGC
TGGCGTAATAGCGAAGAGGCCCGCACCGATCGCCCTTCCCAACAGTTGCGCAGCCTATACGTACGGCAGT
TTAAGGTTTACACCTATAAAAGAGAGAGCCGTTATCGTCTGTTTGTGGATGTACAGAGTGATATTATTGA
CACGCCGGGGCGACGGATGGTGATCCCCCTGGCCAGTGCACGTCTGCTGTCAGATAAAGTCTCCCGTGAA
CTTTACCCGGTGGTGCATATCGGGGATGAAAGCTGGCGCATGATGACCACCGATATGGCCAGTGTGCCGG
TCTCCGTTATCGGGGAAGAAGTGGCTGATCTCAGCCACCGCGAAAATGACATCAAAAACGCCATTAACCT
GATGTTCTGGGGAATATAAATGTCAGGCATGAGATTATCAAAAAGGATCTTCACCTAGATCCTTTTCACG
TAGAAAGCCAGTCCGCAGAAACGGTGCTGACCCCGGATGAATGTCAGCTACTGGGCTATCTGGACAAGGG
AAAACGCAAGCGCAAAGAGAAAGCAGGTAGCTTGCAGTGGGCTTACATGGCGATAGCTAGACTGGGCGGT
TTTATGGACAGCAAGCGAACCGGAATTGCCAGCTGGGGCGCCCTCTGGTAAGGTTGGGAAGCCCTGCAAA
GTAAACTGGATGGCTTTCTTGCCGCCAAGGATCTGATGGCGCAGGGGATCAAGCTCTGATCAAGAGACAG
GATGAGGATCGTTTCGCATGATTGAACAAGATGGATTGCACGCAGGTTCTCCGGCCGCTTGGGTGGAGAG
GCTATTCGGCTATGACTGGGCACAACAGACAATCGGCTGCTCTGATGCCGCCGTGTTCCGGCTGTCAGCG
CAGGGGCGCCCGGTTCTTTTTGTCAAGACCGACCTGTCCGGTGCCCTGAATGAACTGCAAGACGAGGCAG
CGCGGCTATCGTGGCTGGCCACGACGGGCGTTCCTTGCGCAGCTGTGCTCGACGTTGTCACTGAAGCGGG
AAGGGACTGGCTGCTATTGGGCGAAGTGCCGGGGCAGGATCTCCTGTCATCTCACCTTGCTCCTGCCGAG
AAAGTATCCATCATGGCTGATGCAATGCGGCGGCTGCATACGCTTGATCCGGCTACCTGCCCATTCGACC
ACCAAGCGAAACATCGCATCGAGCGAGCACGTACTCGGATGGAAGCCGGTCTTGTCGATCAGGATGATCT
GGACGAAGAGCATCAGGGGCTCGCGCCAGCCGAACTGTTCGCCAGGCTCAAGGCGAGCATGCCCGACGGC
GAGGATCTCGTCGTGACCCATGGCGATGCCTGCTTGCCGAATATCATGGTGGAAAATGGCCGCTTTTCTG
GATTCATCGACTGTGGCCGGCTGGGTGTGGCGGACCGCTATCAGGACATAGCGTTGGCTACCCGTGATAT
TGCTGAAGAGCTTGGCGGCGAATGGGCTGACCGCTTCCTCGTGCTTTACGGTATCGCCGCTCCCGATTCG
CAGCGCATCGCCTTCTATCGCCTTCTTGACGAGTTCTTCTGAATTATTAACGCTTACAATTTCCTGATGC
GGTATTTTCTCCTTACGCATCTGTGCGGTATTTCACACCGCATCAGGTGGCACTTTTCGGGGAAATGTGC
GCGGAACCCCTATTTGTTTATTTTTCTAAATACATTCAAATATGTATCCGCTCATGAGACAATAACCCTG
ATAAATGCTTCAATAATAGCACGTGAGGAGGGCCACCATGGCCAAGTTGACCAGTGCCGTTCCGGTGCTC
ACCGCGCGCGACGTCGCCGGAGCGGTCGAGTTCTGGACCGACCGGCTCGGGTTCTCCCGGGACTTCGTGG
AGGACGACTTCGCCGGTGTGGTCCGGGACGACGTGACCCTGTTCATCAGCGCGGTCCAGGACCAGGTGGT
GCCGGACAACACCCTGGCCTGGGTGTGGGTGCGCGGCCTGGACGAGCTGTACGCCGAGTGGTCGGAGGTC
GTGTCCACGAACTTCCGGGACGCCTCCGGGCCGGCCATGACCGAGATCGGCGAGCAGCCGTGGGGGCGGG
AGTTCGCCCTGCGCGACCCGGCCGGCAACTGCGTGCACTTCGTGGCCGAGGAGCAGGACTGACACGTGCT
AAAACTTCATTTTTAATTTAAAAGGATCTAGGTGAAGATCCTTTTTGATAATCTCATGACCAAAATCCCT
TAACGTGAGTTTTCGTTCCACTGAGCGTCAGACCCCGTAGAAAAGATCAAAGGATCTTCTTGAGATCCTT
TTTTTCTGCGCGTAATCTGCTGCTTGCAAACAAAAAAACCACCGCTACCAGCGGTGGTTTGTTTGCCGGA
TCAAGAGCTACCAACTCTTTTTCCGAAGGTAACTGGCTTCAGCAGAGCGCAGATACCAAATACTGTTCTT
CTAGTGTAGCCGTAGTTAGGCCACCACTTCAAGAACTCTGTAGCACCGCCTACATACCTCGCTCTGCTAA
TCCTGTTACCAGTGGCTGCTGCCAGTGGCGATAAGTCGTGTCTTACCGGGTTGGACTCAAGACGATAGTT
ACCGGATAAGGCGCAGCGGTCGGGCTGAACGGGGGGTTCGTGCACACAGCCCAGCTTGGAGCGAACGACC
TACACCGAACTGAGATACCTACAGCGTGAGCTATGAGAAAGCGCCACGCTTCCCGAAGGGAGAAAGGCGG
ACAGGTATCCGGTAAGCGGCAGGGTCGGAACAGGAGAGCGCACGAGGGAGCTTCCAGGGGGAAACGCCTG
GTATCTTTATAGTCCTGTCGGGTTTCGCCACCTCTGACTTGAGCGTCGATTTTTGTGATGCTCGTCAGGG
GGGCGGAGCCTATGGAAAAACGCCAGCAACGCGGCCTTTTTACGGTTCCTGGCCTTTTGCTGGCCTTTTG
CTCACATGTTCTTTCCTGCGTTATCCCCTGATTCTGTGGATAACCGTATTACCGCCTTTGAGTGAGCTGA
TACCGCTCGCCGCAGCCGAACGACCGAGCGCAGCGAGTCAGTGAGCGAGGAAGCGGAAG
Features (pLannotate 1.2.2; 15 found; start..end, strand, type, name):
      2..94      +  CDS            lacI (fragment): lac repressor; lacI; The lac repressor binds to the lac operator to inhibit transcription in E. coli. This inhibition can be relieved by adding lactose or isopropyl-β-D-thiogalactopyranoside (IPTG).
    107..128     +  protein_bind   CAP binding site: CAP binding activates transcription in the presence of cAMP. E. coli catabolite activator protein
    143..173     +  promoter       lac promoter: promoter for the E. coli lac operon
    181..197     +  protein_bind   lac operator: The lac repressor binds to the lac operator to inhibit transcription in E. coli. This inhibition can be relieved by adding lactose or isopropyl-β-D-thiogalactopyranoside (IPTG). lac repressor encoded by lacI
    239..257     +  promoter       SP6 promoter: promoter for bacteriophage SP6 RNA polymerase
    348..1067    -  CDS            EYFP: enhanced YFP mammalian codon-optimized
   1148..1166    -  promoter       T7 promoter: promoter for bacteriophage T7 RNA polymerase
   1169..1316    +  CDS            lacZα (fragment): LacZα fragment of β-galactosidase; lacZ fragment
   1326..1629    +  CDS            ccdB (fragment): CcdB, a bacterial toxin that poisons DNA gyrase; ccdB; Plasmids containing the ccdB gene cannot be propagated in standard E. coli strains.
   1677..1946    +  CDS            tnpA (fragment): TN5P_ECOLX - Also known as tnp. Experimental evidence at protein level: Swiss-Prot protein existence level 1. Mediates transposition of transposon Tn5 by a 'cut and paste' mechanism. First, the monomeric transposase binds the 19 bp inverted DNA repeats flanking the transposon. Then, dimerization of the DNA- bound transposase creates a synaptic DNA complex. After nicking of the first DNA strand, excision of the transposon proceeds through a series of intermediates. The transposase then mediates the insertion of the transposon at a new site by strand transfer. The activity of the wild- type tran
   1978..2772    +  CDS            NeoR/KanR: aminoglycoside phosphotransferase from Tn5; aph(3')-II (or nptII); confers resistance to neomycin, kanamycin, and G418 (Geneticin®)
   2793..2843    -  misc_feature   bom (fragment): basis of mobility region from pBR322
   2870..2958    +  promoter       AmpR promoter (fragment): bla
   2978..3352    +  CDS            BleoR: antibiotic-binding protein; Sh ble from Streptoalloteichus hindustanus; confers resistance to bleomycin, phleomycin, and Zeocin™
   3490..4078    +  rep_origin     ori: high-copy-number ColE1/pMB1/pBR322/pUC origin of replication
