[The description below was written by a language model from this plasmid's Addgene catalogue record and pLannotate feature annotations shown in this document.]
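Description:
GGE070 is a part-donor plasmid from a modular Golden Gate toolkit for building expression plasmids for the yeast Yarrowia lipolytica. It is a bacterial cloning/assembly plasmid rather than a yeast vector: the recorded backbone is pCR4Blunt-TOPO, it replicates in E. coli from a high-copy ColE1/pUC-type origin, and it is selected with kanamycin through the Tn5-derived NeoR/KanR aminoglycoside phosphotransferase gene. The 4,259-nt sequence annotation also detects a BleoR (Sh ble) coding sequence downstream of an AmpR promoter fragment, which is more typical of related Zero Blunt TOPO backbones than of the named one, so the backbone details may differ slightly from the catalogue entry. No yeast origin, yeast marker or yeast promoter is annotated.

The insert, G2_YFP, is a 728 bp synthetic fragment introduced by TOPO cloning and annotated as a complete EYFP coding sequence (the mammalian codon-optimised enhanced yellow fluorescent protein). It lies on the reverse strand within the TOPO cloning region, between SP6 and T7 phage promoter sites and downstream of the lac promoter/operator, interrupting the lacZα–ccdB fusion that provides positive selection for insert-bearing clones in this vector family; only fragments of lacZα and ccdB are annotated. "G2" indicates that the reporter occupies the gene slot of the second transcription unit in the toolkit's assembly scheme. In such a scheme the part would be released by a type IIS enzyme with position-specific overhangs and joined to promoter and terminator modules, although the record does not annotate the restriction sites or overhangs. The assembled plasmid would express YFP as a fluorescent reporter in Y. lipolytica.
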