Addgene plasmid #120782: GGE070
Purpose: Part of GoldenGate Yarrowia lipolytica toolkit for assembling an expression plasmid for Y. lipolytic yeast. Coding sequence of fluorescent protein in position 2 (G2_YFP)
Depositing lab: Tristan Rossignol. Depositing organization: INRAE Jouy-en-Josas. Publication: A modular Golden Gate toolkit for Yarrowia lipolytica synthetic biology. Larroude M, Park YK, Soudier P, Kubiak M, Nicaud JM, Rossignol T. Microb Biotechnol. 2019 May 31. doi: 10.1111/1751-7915.13427. PubMed 31148366.
Backbone
  Vector backbone: pCR4Blunt-TOPO
  Vector type: Cloning/assembly plasmid
Growth in bacteria
  Bacterial resistance: Kanamycin, 50 μg/mL
  Growth temperature: 37°C
  Growth strain: DH5alpha
  Copy number: High Copy
Gene/Insert
  Gene/Insert name: G2_YFP
  Species: Synthetic
  Insert size (bp): 728
  Cloning method: TOPO Cloning
Terms and licenses: Academic/Nonprofit Terms; Industry Terms: Not Available to Industry
How to cite: GGE070 was a gift from Tristan Rossignol (Addgene plasmid # 120782 ; http://n2t.net/addgene:120782 ; RRID:Addgene_120782)
