>Addgene plasmid #120782 | GGE070 | depositor partial sequence | sequence record 229392 | G2_YFP
GGTCTCTACAAATGGTGAGCAAGGGCGAGGAGCTGTTCACCGGGGTGGTGCCCATCCTGGTCGAGCTGGA
CGGCGACGTAAACGGCCACAAGTTCAGCGTGTCCGGCGAGGGCGAGGGCGATGCCACCTACGGCAAGCTG
ACCCTGAAGTTCATCTGCACCACCGGCAAGCTGCCCGTGCCCTGGCCCACCCTCGTGACCACCTTCGGCT
ACGGCCTGCAGTGCTTCGCCCGCTACCCCGACCACATGAAGCAGCACGACTTCTTCAAGTCCGCCATGCC
CGAAGGCTACGTCCAGGAGCGCACCATCTTCTTCAAGGACGACGGCAACTACAAGACCCGCGCCGAGGTG
AAGTTCGAGGGCGACACCCTGGTGAACCGCATCGAGCTGAAGGGCATCGACTTCAAGGAGGACGGCAACA
TCCTGGGGCACAAGCTGGAGTACAACTACAACAGCCACAACGTCTATATCATGGCCGACAAGCAGAAGAA
CGGCATCAAGGTGAACTTCAAGATCCGCCACAACATCGAGGACGGCAGCGTGCAGCTCGCCGACCACTAC
CAGCAGAACACCCCCATCGGCGACGGCCCCGTGCTGCTGCCCGACAACCACTACCTGAGCTACCAGTCCG
CCCTGAGCAAAGACCCCAACGAGAAGCGCGATCACATGGTCCTGCTGGAGTTCGTGACCGCCGCCGGGAT
CACTCTCGGCATGGACGAGCTGTACAAGTAAGGATAGAGACC
